>Addgene plasmid #115074 | AT1G34420 X003_pECIA2 | addgene full sequence | sequence record 298764 | Addgene NGS Result
GTAAAACGACGGCCAGTGAATTAATTCGTTGCAGGACAGGATGTGGTGCCCGATGTGACTAGCTCTTTGC
TGCAGGCCGTCCTATCCTCTGGTTCCGATAAGAGACCCAGAACTCCGGCCCCCCACCGCCCACCGCCACC
CCCATACATATGTGGTACGCAAGTAAGAGTGCCTGCGCATGCCCCATGTGCCCCACCAAGAGCTTTGCAT
CCCATACAAGTCCCCAAAGTGGAGAACCGAACCAATTCTTCGCGGGCAGAACAAAAGCTTCTGCACACGT
CTCCACTCGAATTTGGAGCCGGCCGGCGTGTGCAAAAGAGGTGAATCGAACGAAAGACCCGTGTGTAAAG
CCGCGTTTCCAAAATGTATAAAACCGAGAGCATCTGGCCAATGTGCATCAGTTGTGGTCAGCAGCAAAAT
CAAGTGAATCATCTCAGTGCAACTAAAGGGGGGATCCGATCTCAATATGAAGTTATGCATATTACTGGCC
GTCGTGGCCTTTGTTGGCCTCTCGCTCGGGTCGTTGAACCAGACAAACACAATGATCGAACTCTCTAGTT
TCCTTAATATCTCGGATTGGAATCTTCCTGGTTCTGAGAGGAATCCATGTTCATGGAACGGTGTTCTCTG
CAGCTTACCAGACAATAGCTCTGTGATTAGCCTGTCTCTCTCTAACTTTGATCTCTCCAATTCTTCCTTC
TTACCACTTGTCTGCAATCTCCAGACTTTGGAGTCTCTTGATGTCTCCAACAACAGATTGAGCTCAATCC
CAGAAGGGTTCGTTACAAATTGCGAAAGACTCATTGCTCTGAAGCATCTGAACTTCAGCACGAACAAGTT
TTCTACTTCCCCTGGTTTCCGCGGTTTCTCCAAATTGGCGGTTCTTGATTTCTCTCACAACGTGTTGAGT
GGGAACGTTGGAGACTATGGTTTTGATGGGTTGGTTCAGTTGAGGAGTTTGAATCTTAGCTTCAACAGAT
TAACTGGTTCTGTTCCGGTTCATTTGACCAAAAGTCTAGAGAAGCTTGAGGTTTCAGATAATAGTTTGAG
CGGTACTATTCCCGAAGGCATCAAAGATTATCAAGAACTAACGCTGATAGATCTCAGTGATAATCAGCTT
AACGGCTCTATCCCGAGTTCGTTGGGAAACCTCTCCAAGTTAGAAAGTTTACTTCTCTCCAACAACTATC
TTAGTGGACTAATCCCAGAATCACTTTCAAGCATCCAGACATTGCGTCGGTTTGCAGCGAACCGTAACCG
ATTCACGGGAGAAATTCCATCAGGGCTCACAAAACACCTCGAGAACTTAGATCTCAGTTTCAACAGTTTA
GCGGGGTCGATTCCAGGTGACCTTTTGTCGCAGCTTAAACTCGTCTCTGTGGATCTGTCATCTAATCAAC
TTGTTGGATGGATACCACAAAGCATTTCGTCTAGCCTGGTTAGGCTAAGACTAGGAAGCAATAAGCTAAC
AGGGTCAGTACCCTCTGTTGCGTTTGAATCGCTGCAGCTCCTAACGTATCTGGAGATGGACAACAACAGT
TTAACTGGCTTCATACCTCCTTCATTTGGAAATCTTGTGAGCTTGAATCTCCTGAACTTGGCTATGAACG
AGTTCACCGGGATCTTACCTCCTGCATTTGGAAACCTTAGCAGGCTTCAAGTGATAAAACTACAGCAAAA
CAAGCTTACGGGAGAAATACCAGATACAATCGCATTTTTGAGTAACCTCTTGATTCTTAACATCAGCTGC
AATTCTCTAAGTGGATCCATACCGCCTTCGCTTTCTCAGCTAAAGAGGCTTTCCAACATGAACTTGCAAG
GCAACAATCTGAATGGTACCATACCTGATAACATTCAAAATCTGGAGGATTTGATAGAACTTCAGCTGGG
ACAAAACCAGCTACGAGGGAGGATCCCAGTAATGCCACGAAAGTTGCAAATTTCCTTAAATCTCAGCTAC
AACTTGTTTGAAGGATCTATCCCTACTACATTGTCTGAACTTGACCGCTTGGAAGTTCTTGATCTGTCAA
ATAACAACTTCTCCGGCGAAATACCTAATTTCCTGAGCAGATTAATGTCCCTTACACAGCTCATACTCTC
CAACAATCAGCTTACCGGAAATATTCCAAGGTTCACCCATAATGTTTCAGTCGATGTCAGAGGAAACCCT
GGGGTTAAGTTGAAAACTGAGAACGAAGTCTCTATCCAGAGAAATCCATCAGGGAAAAGCCTGGAGGTGC
TGTTCCAGGGACCAGGGAGCGACAAAACTCACACATGCCCACCGTGCCCAGCACCTGAACTCCTGGGGGG
ACCGTCAGTCTTCCTCTTCCCCCCAAAACCCAAGGACACCCTCATGATCTCCCGGACCCCTGAGGTCACA
TGCGTGGTGGTGGACGTGAGCCACGAAGACCCTGAGGTCAAGTTCAACTGGTACGTGGACGGCGTGGAGG
TGCATAATGCCAAGACAAAGCCGCGGGAGGAGCAGTACAACAGCACGTACCGTGTGGTCAGCGTCCTCAC
CGTCCTGCACCAGGACTGGCTGAATGGCAAGGAGTACAAGTGCAAGGTCTCCAACAAAGCCCTCCCAGCC
CCCATCGAGAAAACCATCTCCAAAGCCAAAGGGCAGCCCCGAGAACCACAGGTGTACACCCTGCCCCCAT
CCCGGGAGGAGATGACCAAGAACCAGGTCAGCCTGACCTGCCTGGTCAAAGGCTTCTATCCCAGCGACAT
CGCCGTGGAGTGGGAGAGCAATGGGCAGCCGGAGAACAACTACAAGACCACGCCTCCCGTGCTGGACTCC
GACGGCTCCTTCTTCCTCTACAGCAAGCTCACCGTGGACAAGAGCAGGTGGCAGCAGGGGAACGTCTTCT
CATGCTCCGTGATGCATGAGGGTCTGCACAACCACTACACGCAGAAGAGCCTCTCCCTGTCTCCGGGTAA
ATCTAGAGGGCCCTTCGAAGGTAAGCCTATCCCTAACCCTCTCCTCGGTCTCGATTCTACGCGTACCGGT
CATCATCACCATCACCATTGAGTTTAAACCCGCTGATCAGCCTCGACTGTGCCTTCTAAGGCCTGAGCTC
GCTGATCAGCCTCGATCGAGGATCCAGACATGATAAGATACATTGATGAGTTTGGACAAACCACAACTAG
AATGCAGTGAAAAAAATGCTTTATTTGTGAAATTTGTGATGCTATTGCTTTATTTGTAACCATTATAAGC
TGCAATAAACAAGTTAACAACAACAATTGCATTCATTTTATGTTTCAGGTTCAGGGGGAGGTGTGGGAGG
TTTTTTAAAGCAAGTAAAACCTCTACAAATGTGGTATGGCTGATTATGATCAGTCGACCTGCAGGCATGC
AAGCTTGGCGTAATCATGGTCATAGCTGTTTCCTGTGTGAAATTGTTATCCGCTCACAATTCCACACAAC
ATACGAGCCGGAAGCATAAAGTGTAAAGCCTGGGGTGCCTAATGAGTGAGCTAACTCACATTAATTGCGT
TGCGCTCACTGCCCGCTTTCCAGTCGGGAAACCTGTCGTGCCAGCTGCATTAATGAATCGGCCAACGCGC
GGGGAGAGGCGGTTTGCGTATTGGGCGCTCTTCCGCTTCCTCGCTCACTGACTCGCTGCGCTCGGTCGTT
CGGCTGCGGCGAGCGGTATCAGCTCACTCAAAGGCGGTAATACGGTTATCCACAGAATCAGGGGATAACG
CAGGAAAGAACATGTGAGCAAAAGGCCAGCAAAAGGCCAGGAACCGTAAAAAGGCCGCGTTGCTGGCGTT
TTTCCATAGGCTCCGCCCCCCTGACGAGCATCACAAAAATCGACGCTCAAGTCAGAGGTGGCGAAACCCG
ACAGGACTATAAAGATACCAGGCGTTTCCCCCTGGAAGCTCCCTCGTGCGCTCTCCTGTTCCGACCCTGC
CGCTTACCGGATACCTGTCCGCCTTTCTCCCTTCGGGAAGCGTGGCGCTTTCTCATAGCTCACGCTGTAG
GTATCTCAGTTCGGTGTAGGTCGTTCGCTCCAAGCTGGGCTGTGTGCACGAACCCCCCGTTCAGCCCGAC
CGCTGCGCCTTATCCGGTAACTATCGTCTTGAGTCCAACCCGGTAAGACACGACTTATCGCCACTGGCAG
CAGCCACTGGTAACAGGATTAGCAGAGCGAGGTATGTAGGCGGTGCTACAGAGTTCTTGAAGTGGTGGCC
TAACTACGGCTACACTAGAAGAACAGTATTTGGTATCTGCGCTCTGCTGAAGCCAGTTACCTTCGGAAAA
AGAGTTGGTAGCTCTTGATCCGGCAAACAAACCACCGCTGGTAGCGGTGGTTTTTTTGTTTGCAAGCAGC
AGATTACGCGCAGAAAAAAAGGATCTCAAGAAGATCCTTTGATCTTTTCTACGGGGTCTGACGCTCAGTG
GAACGAAAACTCACGTTAAGGGATTTTGGTCATGAGATTATCAAAAAGGATCTTCACCTAGATCCTTTTA
AATTAAAAATGAAGTTTTAAATCAATCTAAAGTATATATGAGTAAACTTGGTCTGACAGTTACCAATGCT
TAATCAGTGAGGCACCTATCTCAGCGATCTGTCTATTTCGTTCATCCATAGTTGCCTGACTCCCCGTCGT
GTAGATAACTACGATACGGGAGGGCTTACCATCTGGCCCCAGTGCTGCAATGATACCGCGAGACCCACGC
TCACCGGCTCCAGATTTATCAGCAATAAACCAGCCAGCCGGAAGGGCCGAGCGCAGAAGTGGTCCTGCAA
CTTTATCCGCCTCCATCCAGTCTATTAATTGTTGCCGGGAAGCTAGAGTAAGTAGTTCGCCAGTTAATAG
TTTGCGCAACGTTGTTGCCATTGCTACAGGCATCGTGGTGTCACGCTCGTCGTTTGGTATGGCTTCATTC
AGCTCCGGTTCCCAACGATCAAGGCGAGTTACATGATCCCCCATGTTGTGCAAAAAAGCGGTTAGCTCCT
TCGGTCCTCCGATCGTTGTCAGAAGTAAGTTGGCCGCAGTGTTATCACTCATGGTTATGGCAGCACTGCA
TAATTCTCTTACTGTCATGCCATCCGTAAGATGCTTTTCTGTGACTGGTGAGTACTCAACCAAGTCATTC
TGAGAATAGTGTATGCGGCGACCGAGTTGCTCTTGCCCGGCGTCAATACGGGATAATACCGCGCCACATA
GCAGAACTTTAAAAGTGCTCATCATTGGAAAACGTTCTTCGGGGCGAAAACTCTCAAGGATCTTACCGCT
GTTGAGATCCAGTTCGATGTAACCCACTCGTGCACCCAACTGATCTTCAGCATCTTTTACTTTCACCAGC
GTTTCTGGGTGAGCAAAAACAGGAAGGCAAAATGCCGCAAAAAAGGGAATAAGGGCGACACGGAAATGTT
GAATACTCATACTCTTCCTTTTTCAATATTATTGAAGCATTTATCAGGGTTATTGTCTCATGAGCGGATA
CATATTTGAATGTATTTAGAAAAATAAACAAATAGGGGTTCCGCGCACATTTCCCCGAAAAGTGCCACCT
GACGTCTAAGAAACCATTATTATCATGACATTAACCTATAAAAATAGGCGTATCACGAGGCCCTTTCGTC
TCGCGCGTTTCGGTGATGACGGTGAAAACCTCTGACACATGCAGCTCCCGGAGACGGTCACAGCTTGTCT
GTAAGCGGATGCCGGGAGCAGACAAGCCCGTCAGGGCGCGTCAGCGGGTGTTGGCGGGTGTCGGGGCTGG
CTTAACTATGCGGCATCAGAGCAGATTGTACTGAGAGTGCACCATATGCGGTGTGAAATACCGCACAGAT
GCGTAAGGAGAAAATACCGCATCAGGCGCCATTCGCCATTCAGGCTGCGCAACTGTTGGGAAGGGCGATC
GGTGCGGGCCTCTTCGCTATTACGCCAGCTGGCGAAAGGGGGATGTGCTGCAAGGCGATTAAGTTGGGTA
ACGCCAGGGTTTTCCCAGTCACGACGTT
Features (pLannotate 1.2.2; 17 found; start..end, strand, type, name):
     23..449     +  promoter       MT promoter: Drosophila metallothionein promoter
    467..520     +  sig_peptide    BiP signal sequence: Drosophila BiP signal sequence
   2168..2941    +  CDS            IGHG1 (fragment): IGHG1_HUMAN - Experimental evidence at protein level: Swiss-Prot protein existence level 1. Constant region of immunoglobulin heavy chains. Immunoglobulins, also known as antibodies, are membrane-bound or secreted glycoproteins produced by B lymphocytes. In the recognition phase of humoral immunity, the membrane-bound immunoglobulins serve as receptors which, upon binding of a specific antigen, trigger the clonal expansion and differentiation of B lymphocytes into immunoglobulins- secreting plasma cells. Secreted immunoglobulins mediate the effector phase of humoral immunity, which results in
   2960..3001    +  CDS            V5 tag: epitope tag from simian virus 5
   3101..3235    -  polyA_signal   SV40 poly(A) signal: SV40 polyadenylation signal
   3258..3342    -  CDS            large T antigen (fragment): large T antigen from SV40 (simian virus 40)
   3342..3366    +  misc_feature   MCS (fragment): pUC18/19 multiple cloning site
   3403..3419    -  protein_bind   lac operator: The lac repressor binds to the lac operator to inhibit transcription in E. coli. This inhibition can be relieved by adding lactose or isopropyl-β-D-thiogalactopyranoside (IPTG). lac repressor encoded by lacI
   3427..3457    -  promoter       lac promoter: promoter for the E. coli lac operon
   3472..3493    -  protein_bind   CAP binding site: CAP binding activates transcription in the presence of cAMP. E. coli catabolite activator protein
   3506..3598    -  CDS            lacI (fragment): lac repressor; lacI; The lac repressor binds to the lac operator to inhibit transcription in E. coli. This inhibition can be relieved by adding lactose or isopropyl-β-D-thiogalactopyranoside (IPTG).
   3781..4369    -  rep_origin     ori: high-copy-number ColE1/pMB1/pBR322/pUC origin of replication
   4540..5400    -  CDS            AmpR: β-lactamase; bla; confers resistance to ampicillin, carbenicillin, and related antibiotics
   5401..5505    -  promoter       AmpR promoter: bla
   5600..5635    +  CDS            rop (fragment): Rop protein, which maintains plasmids at low copy number; rop
   5737..5836    +  misc_feature   bom (fragment): basis of mobility region from pBR322
   5842..21      -  CDS            lacZα (fragment) (across the origin): LacZα fragment of β-galactosidase; lacZ fragment
