[The description below was written by a language model from this plasmid's Addgene catalogue record and pLannotate feature annotations shown in this document.]
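Description:
AT1G34420 X003_pECIA2 is an insect-cell expression plasmid built on the pECIA2 backbone and designed for secreted protein production in Drosophila cell culture. It is the "bait" member of a paired extracellular interaction assay set and is meant to be used alongside the matching prey construct in pECIA14. In E. coli it is maintained as a high-copy plasmid through a ColE1/pUC-type origin and selected with ampicillin via the β-lactamase gene. The feature table also picks up leftover pUC/pBR322-derived fragments (lac promoter/operator, lacZα, lacI, rop and bom remnants) that belong to the backbone and are not functional parts of the payload.

The expression cassette is driven by the Drosophila metallothionein promoter, which is induced by copper (CuSO4 according to the depositor). A Drosophila BiP signal sequence follows directly and routes the product into the secretory pathway. The insert, introduced by ligation-independent cloning, encodes the extracellular domain of the Arabidopsis thaliana leucine-rich repeat receptor kinase AT1G34420. It is not annotated as a feature, but presumably lies in the unannotated stretch between the signal peptide and the downstream tags. The ectodomain is fused at its C terminus to a human IgG1 constant-region (Fc) fragment, then a V5 epitope and a hexahistidine tag. The His tag is listed in the catalogue entry but not called in the feature table. An SV40 polyadenylation signal lies downstream of the cassette. The secreted Fc-fused ectodomain carries tags suited to capture, detection and purification. The construct comes from a study that mapped an extracellular interaction network among Arabidopsis LRR receptor kinases.
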