Addgene plasmid #115074: AT1G34420 X003_pECIA2
Purpose: Bait vector AT1G34420 X003_pECIA2 should be used with prey vector AT1G34420 X003_pECIA14.
Depositing lab: Youssef Belkhadir. Depositing organization: Gregor Mendel Institute of Molecular Plant Biology. Publication: An extracellular network of Arabidopsis leucine-rich repeat receptor kinases. Smakowska-Luzan E, Mott GA, Parys K, Stegmann M, Howton TC, Layeghifard M, Neuhold J, Lehner A, Kong J, Grunwald K, Weinberger N, Satbhai SB, Mayer D, Busch W, Madalinski M, Stolt-Bergner P, Provart NJ, Mukhtar MS, Zipfel C, Desveaux D, Guttman DS, Belkhadir Y. Nature. 2018 Jan 18;553(7688):342-346. doi: 10.1038/nature25184. Epub 2018 Jan 10. PubMed 29320478.
Backbone
  Vector backbone: pECIA2
  Backbone manufacturer: Chris Garcia (Addgene plasmid # 47032)
  Vector type: Insect Expression
Growth in bacteria
  Bacterial resistance: Ampicillin, 100 μg/mL
  Growth temperature: 37°C
  Growth strain: DH5alpha
  Copy number: High Copy
Gene/Insert
  Gene/Insert name: AT1G34420
  Species: A. thaliana (mustard weed)
  Entrez Gene: AT1G34420 (a.k.a. AT1G34420, F12K21.25, F12K21_25)
  Promoter: Metallothionein (Copper-Inducible)
  Tag / fusion protein: Fc, V5 and hexahistidine tags (C terminal on backbone)
  Cloning method: Ligation Independent Cloning
Terms and licenses: Academic/Nonprofit Terms; Industry Terms: Not Available to Industry
Depositor comments: Plasmid for secreted expression in Drosophila cell culture by induction via CuSO4. Insert is an extracellular domain of indicated LRR-RK, C-terminally tagged with Fc, V5 and hexahistidine tags. Insert Protein Sequence: SLNQTNTMIELSSFLNISDWNLPGSERNPCSWNGVLCSLPDNSSVISLSLSNFDLSNSSFLPLVCNLQTLESLDVSNNRLSSIPEGFVTNCERLIALKHLNFSTNKFSTSPGFRGFSKLAVLDFSHNVLSGNVGDYGFDGLVQLRSLNLSFNRLTGSVPVHLTKSLEKLEVSDNSLSGTIPEGIKDYQELTLIDLSDNQLNGSIPSSLGNLSKLESLLLSNNYLSGLIPESLSSIQTLRRFAANRNRFTGEIPSGLTKHLENLDLSFNSLAGSIPGDLLSQLKLVSVDLSSNQLVGWIPQSISSSLVRLRLGSNKLTGSVPSVAFESLQLLTYLEMDNNSLTGFIPPSFGNLVSLNLLNLAMNEFTGILPPAFGNLSRLQVIKLQQNKLTGEIPDTIAFLSNLLILNISCNSLSGSIPPSLSQLKRLSNMNLQGNNLNGTIPDNIQNLEDLIELQLGQNQLRGRIPVMPRKLQISLNLSYNLFEGSIPTTLSELDRLEVLDLSNNNFSGEIPNFLSRLMSLTQLILSNNQLTGNIPRFTHNVSVDVRGNPGVKLKTENEVSIQRNPSGKS
How to cite: AT1G34420 X003_pECIA2 was a gift from Youssef Belkhadir (Addgene plasmid # 115074 ; http://n2t.net/addgene:115074 ; RRID:Addgene_115074)
